Addgene plasmid #159439: pDNA2.0-6H-TEV-KRAS G12D
Purpose: Expresses KRAS G12D in E.coli
Depositing lab: Kenneth Westover. Depositing organization: University of Texas Southwestern Medical Center. Publication: Tissue-Specific Oncogenic Activity of KRAS(A146T). Poulin EJ, Bera AK, Lu J, Lin YJ, Strasser SD, Paulo JA, Huang TQ, Morales C, Yan W, Cook J, Nowak JA, Brubaker DK, Joughin BA, Johnson CW, DeStefanis RA, Ghazi PC, Gondi S, Wales TE, Iacob RE, Bogdanova L, Gierut JJ, Li Y, Engen JR, Perez-Mancera PA, Braun BS, Gygi SP, Lauffenburger DA, Westover KD, Haigis KM. Cancer Discov. 2019 Jun;9(6):738-755. doi: 10.1158/2159-8290.CD-18-1220. Epub 2019 Apr 5. PubMed 30952657.
Backbone
  Vector backbone: pcDNA2.0
  Vector type: Bacterial Expression
Growth in bacteria
  Bacterial resistance: Kanamycin, 50 μg/mL
  Growth temperature: 37°C
  Growth strain: DH5alpha
  Copy number: High Copy
Gene/Insert
  Gene/Insert name: KRAS G12D
  Species: H. sapiens (human)
  Insert size (bp): 558
  Entrez Gene: KRAS (a.k.a. 'C-K-RAS, C-K-RAS, CFC2, K-RAS2A, K-RAS2B, K-RAS4A, K-RAS4B, K-Ras, K-Ras 2, KI-RAS, KRAS1, KRAS2, NS, NS3, OES, RALD, RASK2, c-Ki-ras, c-Ki-ras2)
  Promoter: T5
  Tag / fusion protein: 6xHIS
  Cloning method: Gateway Cloning
  Sequencing primers: 5′ GATAAAACATATGCACCACCATCAT
Terms and licenses: Academic/Nonprofit Terms; Industry Terms: Not Available to Industry
How to cite: pDNA2.0-6H-TEV-KRAS G12D was a gift from Kenneth Westover (Addgene plasmid # 159439 ; http://n2t.net/addgene:159439 ; RRID:Addgene_159439)
