[The description below was written by a language model from this plasmid's Addgene catalogue record and pLannotate feature annotations shown in this document.]
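Description:
pDNA2.0-6H-TEV-KRAS G12D is a 4.5 kb bacterial expression plasmid for producing the oncogenic G12D mutant of human KRAS in E. coli. The backbone is listed as pcDNA2.0. It replicates from a high-copy ColE1/pUC-type origin and is selected with kanamycin through an aph(3')-Ia (KanR) gene that the annotation places downstream of a bla-type promoter fragment. The plasmid also carries its own lacI gene with its native promoter, so the lac repressor is supplied in cis.

The catalogue lists a T5 promoter driving the insert. The promoter itself is not annotated, but three lac operator sites, one of them the tight-binding symmetric version, lie just upstream of the coding region. This fits a lac-repressed, IPTG-inducible T5 arrangement. The KRAS coding sequence is annotated as a roughly 500 bp fragment, within a recorded insert of 558 bp. The annotation tool matched it to the turkey orthologue, which reflects the high conservation of Ras proteins, while the record gives the species as human. According to the name and tag field, the protein carries a 6xHis tag followed by a TEV protease site, allowing metal-affinity purification and later tag removal. Neither element is annotated separately, although the sequencing primer described in the record points to an N-terminal position. Fragments of the rrnB T1 and T2 terminators and a 5S rRNA segment flank the cassette, but the T1 and 5S pieces are annotated on the opposite strand.

The depositor and repository-sequenced records show the same features at different start coordinates, apart from a short RSF ori fragment called only in the latter. The plasmid is suited to making recombinant KRAS G12D, and the associated publication concerns oncogenic KRAS alleles.
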