Features (pLannotate 1.2.2; 14 found; start..end, strand, type, name):
     86..674     +  rep_origin     ori: high-copy-number ColE1/pMB1/pBR322/pUC origin of replication
    899..916     +  terminator     rrnB T2 terminator (fragment): transcription terminator T2 from the E. coli rrnB gene
    941..960     -  CDS            lacZα (fragment): LacZα fragment of β-galactosidase; lacZ fragment
   1417..1433    +  protein_bind   lac operator: The lac repressor binds to the lac operator to inhibit transcription in E. coli. This inhibition can be relieved by adding lactose or isopropyl-β-D-thiogalactopyranoside (IPTG). lac repressor encoded by lacI
   1478..1494    +  protein_bind   lac operator: The lac repressor binds to the lac operator to inhibit transcription in E. coli. This inhibition can be relieved by adding lactose or isopropyl-β-D-thiogalactopyranoside (IPTG). lac repressor encoded by lacI
   1508..1527    +  protein_bind   lac operator (symmetric): The lac repressor binds to the lac operator to inhibit transcription in E. coli. This inhibition can be relieved by adding lactose or isopropyl-β-D-thiogalactopyranoside (IPTG). The symmetric lac operator was optimized for tight binding of lac repressor. lac repressor encoded by lacI
   1637..2143    +  CDS            KRAS (fragment): RASK_MELGA - Experimental evidence at protein level: Swiss-Prot protein existence level 1. Ras proteins bind GDP/GTP and possess intrinsic GTPase activity. Plays an important role in the regulation of cell proliferation. May play a role in promoting oncogenic events by inducing transcriptional silencing of tumor suppressor genes (TSGs). From Meleagris gallopavo (Wild turkey).
   2185..2225    -  terminator     rrnB T1 terminator (fragment): transcription terminator T1 from the E. coli rrnB gene
   2227..2342    -  ncRNA          5S rRNA: Accession: RF00001 - 5S ribosomal RNA
   2373..2397    +  CDS            KanR (fragment): aminoglycoside phosphotransferase; aph(3')-Ia; confers resistance to kanamycin in bacteria or G418 (Geneticin®) in eukaryotes
   2427..2523    +  promoter       AmpR promoter (fragment): bla
   2526..3335    +  CDS            KanR: aminoglycoside phosphotransferase; aph(3')-Ia; confers resistance to kanamycin in bacteria or G418 (Geneticin®) in eukaryotes
   3344..3417    +  promoter       lacI promoter (fragment): lacI
   3418..4497    +  CDS            lacI: LACI_ECOLI - Experimental evidence at protein level: Swiss-Prot protein existence level 1. Repressor of the lactose operon. Binds allolactose as an inducer. From Escherichia coli (strain K12).
>Addgene plasmid #159439 | pDNA2.0-6H-TEV-KRAS G12D | depositor full sequence | sequence record 308189 | pDNA2.0-6H-TEV-KRAS G12D sequence 4500 bps
CTCATGACCAAAATCCCTTAACGTGAGTTACGCGCGCGTCGTTCCACTGAGCGTCAGACCCCGTAGAAAA
GATCAAAGGATCTTCTTGAGATCCTTTTTTTCTGCGCGTAATCTGCTGCTTGCAAACAAAAAAACCACCG
CTACCAGCGGTGGTTTGTTTGCCGGATCAAGAGCTACCAACTCTTTTTCCGAAGGTAACTGGCTTCAGCA
GAGCGCAGATACCAAATACTGTTCTTCTAGTGTAGCCGTAGTTAGCCCACCACTTCAAGAACTCTGTAGC
ACCGCCTACATACCTCGCTCTGCTAATCCTGTTACCAGTGGCTGCTGCCAGTGGCGATAAGTCGTGTCTT
ACCGGGTTGGACTCAAGACGATAGTTACCGGATAAGGCGCAGCGGTCGGGCTGAACGGGGGGTTCGTGCA
CACAGCCCAGCTTGGAGCGAACGACCTACACCGAACTGAGATACCTACAGCGTGAGCTATGAGAAAGCGC
CACGCTTCCCGAAGGGAGAAAGGCGGACAGGTATCCGGTAAGCGGCAGGGTCGGAACAGGAGAGCGCACG
AGGGAGCTTCCAGGGGGAAACGCCTGGTATCTTTATAGTCCTGTCGGGTTTCGCCACCTCTGACTTGAGC
GTCGATTTTTGTGATGCTCGTCAGGGGGGCGGAGCCTATGGAAAAACGCCAGCAACGCGGCCTTTTTACG
GTTCCTGGCCTTTTGCTGGCCTTTTGCTCACATGTTCTTTCCTGCGTTATCCCCTGATTCTGTGGATAAC
CGTATTACCGCCTTTGAGTGAGCTGATACCGCTCGCCGCAGCCGAACGACCGAGCGCAGCGAGTCAGTGA
GCGAGGAAGCGGAAGGCGAGAGTAGGGAACTGCCAGGCATCAAACTAAGCAGAAGGCCCCTGACGGATGG
CCTTTTTGCGTTTCTACAAACTCTTTCTGTGTTGTAAAACGACGGCCAGTCTTAAGCTCGGGCCCCCTGG
GCGGTTCTGATAACGAGTAATCGTTAATCCGCAAATAACGTAAAAACCCGCTTCGGCGGGTTTTTTTATG
GGGGGAGTTTAGGGAAAGAGCATTTGTCAGAATATTTAAGGGCGCCTGTCACTTTGCTTGATATATGAGA
ATTATTTAACCTTATAAATGAGAAAAAAGCAACGCACTTTAAATAAGATACGTTGCTTTTTCGATTGATG
AACACCTATAATTAAACTATTCATCTATTATTTATGATTTTTTGTATATACAATATTTCTAGTTTGTTAA
AGAGAATTAAGAAAATAAATCTCGAAAATAATAAAGGGAAAATCAGTTTTTGATATCAAAATTATACATG
TCAACGATAATACAAAATATAATACAAACTATAAGATGTTATCAGTATTTATTATGCATTTAGAATAAAT
TTTGTGTCGCCCTTAATTGTGAGCGGATAACAATTACGAGCTTCATGCACAGTGAAATCATGAAAAATTT
ATTTGCTTTGTGAGCGGATAACAATTATAATATGTGGAATTGTGAGCGCTCACAATTCCACAACGGTTTC
CCTCTAGAAATAATTTTGTTTAACTTTTAGGAGATAAAACATATGCACCACCATCATCATCATTCTTCCG
GCCGTGAAAATCTGTACTTCCAAGGCATGACGGAGTACAAACTGGTGGTTGTCGGTGCGGACGGTGTTGG
CAAAAGCGCGCTGACGATTCAATTGATCCAAAACCACTTTGTCGACGAATACGACCCGACCATTGAGGAT
TCGTACCGTAAGCAGGTTGTCATCGATGGTGAGACTTGTCTGTTGGACATCCTGGACACCGCAGGCCAAG
AAGAGTATAGCGCCATGCGTGATCAGTACATGCGTACCGGTGAGGGCTTTCTGTGCGTGTTCGCGATCAA
CAATACCAAAAGCTTCGAGGACATTCACCACTATCGTGAGCAAATCAAGCGCGTTAAAGATAGCGAAGAT
GTGCCGATGGTGCTGGTTGGTAACAAATGTGATCTGCCAAGCCGCACCGTGGACACCAAGCAGGCCCAGG
ATCTGGCGCGTAGCTATGGTATTCCGTTTATTGAAACGAGCGCTAAAACCCGTCAGGGTGTCGACGACGC
ATTCTATACGCTGGTACGCGAAATCCGCAAGCACAAGGAGAAGTAACTCGAGCCCCAAGGGCGACACCCC
CTAATTAGCCCGGGCGAAAGGCCCAGTCTTTCGACTGAGCCTTTCGTTTTATTTGATGCCTGGCAGTTCC
CTACTCTCGCATGGGGAGTCCCCACACTACCATCGGCGCTACGGCGTTTCACTTCTGAGTTCGGCATGGG
GTCAGGTGGGACCACCGCGCTACTGCCGCCAGGCAAACAAGGGGTGTTATGAGCCATATTCAGGTATAAA
TGGGCTCGCGATAATGTTCAGAATTGGTTAATTGGTTGTAACACTGACCCCTATTTGTTTATTTTTCTAA
ATACATTCAAATATGTATCCGCTCATGAGACAATAACCCTGATAAATGCTTCAATAATATTGAAAAAGGA
AGAATATGAGCCATATTCAACGGGAAACGTCGAGGCCGCGATTAAATTCCAACATGGATGCTGATTTATA
TGGGTATAAATGGGCTCGCGATAATGTCGGGCAATCAGGTGCGACAATCTATCGCTTGTATGGGAAGCCC
GATGCGCCAGAGTTGTTTCTGAAACATGGCAAAGGTAGCGTTGCCAATGATGTTACAGATGAGATGGTCA
GACTAAACTGGCTGACGGAATTTATGCCACTTCCGACCATCAAGCATTTTATCCGTACTCCTGATGATGC
ATGGTTACTCACCACTGCGATCCCCGGAAAAACAGCGTTCCAGGTATTAGAAGAATATCCTGATTCAGGT
GAAAATATTGTTGATGCGCTGGCAGTGTTCCTGCGCCGGTTGCACTCGATTCCTGTTTGTAATTGTCCTT
TTAACAGCGATCGCGTATTTCGCCTCGCTCAGGCGCAATCACGAATGAATAACGGTTTGGTTGATGCGAG
TGATTTTGATGACGAGCGTAATGGCTGGCCTGTTGAACAAGTCTGGAAAGAAATGCATAAACTTTTGCCA
TTCTCACCGGATTCAGTCGTCACTCATGGTGATTTCTCACTTGATAACCTTATTTTTGACGAGGGGAAAT
TAATAGGTTGTATTGATGTTGGACGAGTCGGAATCGCAGACCGATACCAGGATCTTGCCATCCTATGGAA
CTGCCTCGGTGAGTTTTCTCCTTCATTACAGAAACGGCTTTTTCAAAAATATGGTATTGATAATCCTGAT
ATGAATAAATTGCAGTTTCATTTGATGCTCGATGAGTTTTTCTAAGCGGCGCGCCATCGAATGGCGCAAA
ACCTTTCGCGGTATGGCATGATAGCGCCCGGAAGAGAGTCAATTCAGGGTGGTGAATATGAAACCAGTAA
CGTTATACGATGTCGCAGAGTATGCCGGTGTCTCTTATCAGACCGTTTCCCGCGTGGTGAACCAGGCCAG
CCACGTTTCTGCGAAAACGCGGGAAAAAGTGGAAGCGGCGATGGCGGAGCTGAATTACATTCCCAACCGC
GTGGCACAACAACTGGCGGGCAAACAGTCGTTGCTGATTGGCGTTGCCACCTCCAGTCTGGCCCTGCACG
CGCCGTCGCAAATTGTCGCGGCGATTAAATCTCGCGCCGATCAACTGGGTGCCAGCGTGGTGGTGTCGAT
GGTAGAACGAAGCGGCGTCGAAGCCTGTAAAGCGGCGGTGCACAATCTTCTCGCGCAACGCGTCAGTGGG
CTGATCATTAACTATCCGCTGGATGACCAGGATGCCATTGCTGTGGAAGCTGCCTGCACTAATGTTCCGG
CGTTATTTCTTGATGTCTCTGACCAGACACCCATCAACAGTATTATTTTCTCCCATGAGGACGGTACGCG
ACTGGGCGTGGAGCATCTGGTCGCATTGGGTCACCAGCAAATCGCGCTGTTAGCGGGCCCATTAAGTTCT
GTCTCGGCGCGTCTGCGTCTGGCTGGCTGGCATAAATATCTCACTCGCAATCAAATTCAGCCGATAGCGG
AACGGGAAGGCGACTGGAGTGCCATGTCCGGTTTTCAACAAACCATGCAAATGCTGAATGAGGGCATCGT
TCCCACTGCGATGCTGGTTGCCAACGATCAGATGGCGCTGGGCGCAATGCGCGCCATTACCGAGTCCGGG
CTGCGCGTTGGTGCGGATATCTCGGTAGTGGGATACGACGATACCGAAGATAGCTCATGTTATATCCCGC
CGTTAACCACCATCAAACAGGATTTTCGCCTGCTGGGGCAAACCAGCGTGGACCGCTTGCTGCAACTCTC
TCAGGGCCAGGCGGTGAAGGGCAATCAGCTGTTGCCAGTCTCACTGGTGAAAAGAAAAACCACCCTGGCG
CCCAATACGCAAACCGCCTCTCCCCGCGCGTTGGCCGATTCATTAATGCAGCTGGCACGACAGGTTTCCC
GACTGGAAAGCGGGCAGTGA
