Features (pLannotate 1.2.2; 15 found; start..end, strand, type, name):
      1..56      +  rep_origin     RSF ori (fragment): Plasmids containing the RSF 1030 origin of replication can be propagated in E. coli cells that contain additional plasmids with compatible origins.
    100..117     +  terminator     rrnB T2 terminator (fragment): transcription terminator T2 from the E. coli rrnB gene
    142..161     -  CDS            lacZα (fragment): LacZα fragment of β-galactosidase; lacZ fragment
    618..634     +  protein_bind   lac operator: The lac repressor binds to the lac operator to inhibit transcription in E. coli. This inhibition can be relieved by adding lactose or isopropyl-β-D-thiogalactopyranoside (IPTG). lac repressor encoded by lacI
    679..695     +  protein_bind   lac operator: The lac repressor binds to the lac operator to inhibit transcription in E. coli. This inhibition can be relieved by adding lactose or isopropyl-β-D-thiogalactopyranoside (IPTG). lac repressor encoded by lacI
    709..728     +  protein_bind   lac operator (symmetric): The lac repressor binds to the lac operator to inhibit transcription in E. coli. This inhibition can be relieved by adding lactose or isopropyl-β-D-thiogalactopyranoside (IPTG). The symmetric lac operator was optimized for tight binding of lac repressor. lac repressor encoded by lacI
    838..1344    +  CDS            KRAS (fragment): RASK_MELGA - Experimental evidence at protein level: Swiss-Prot protein existence level 1. Ras proteins bind GDP/GTP and possess intrinsic GTPase activity. Plays an important role in the regulation of cell proliferation. May play a role in promoting oncogenic events by inducing transcriptional silencing of tumor suppressor genes (TSGs). From Meleagris gallopavo (Wild turkey).
   1386..1426    -  terminator     rrnB T1 terminator (fragment): transcription terminator T1 from the E. coli rrnB gene
   1428..1543    -  ncRNA          5S rRNA: Accession: RF00001 - 5S ribosomal RNA
   1574..1598    +  CDS            KanR (fragment): aminoglycoside phosphotransferase; aph(3')-Ia; confers resistance to kanamycin in bacteria or G418 (Geneticin®) in eukaryotes
   1628..1724    +  promoter       AmpR promoter (fragment): bla
   1727..2536    +  CDS            KanR: aminoglycoside phosphotransferase; aph(3')-Ia; confers resistance to kanamycin in bacteria or G418 (Geneticin®) in eukaryotes
   2545..2618    +  promoter       lacI promoter (fragment): lacI
   2619..3698    +  CDS            lacI: LACI_ECOLI - Experimental evidence at protein level: Swiss-Prot protein existence level 1. Repressor of the lactose operon. Binds allolactose as an inducer. From Escherichia coli (strain K12).
   3787..4375    +  rep_origin     ori: high-copy-number ColE1/pMB1/pBR322/pUC origin of replication
>Addgene plasmid #159439 | pDNA2.0-6H-TEV-KRAS G12D | addgene full sequence | sequence record 311636 | Addgene NGS Result
CGCTCGCCGCAGCCGAACGACCGAGCGCAGCGAGTCAGTGAGCGAGGAAGCGGAAGGCGAGAGTAGGGAA
CTGCCAGGCATCAAACTAAGCAGAAGGCCCCTGACGGATGGCCTTTTTGCGTTTCTACAAACTCTTTCTG
TGTTGTAAAACGACGGCCAGTCTTAAGCTCGGGCCCCCTGGGCGGTTCTGATAACGAGTAATCGTTAATC
CGCAAATAACGTAAAAACCCGCTTCGGCGGGTTTTTTTATGGGGGGAGTTTAGGGAAAGAGCATTTGTCA
GAATATTTAAGGGCGCCTGTCACTTTGCTTGATATATGAGAATTATTTAACCTTATAAATGAGAAAAAAG
CAACGCACTTTAAATAAGATACGTTGCTTTTTCGATTGATGAACACCTATAATTAAACTATTCATCTATT
ATTTATGATTTTTTGTATATACAATATTTCTAGTTTGTTAAAGAGAATTAAGAAAATAAATCTCGAAAAT
AATAAAGGGAAAATCAGTTTTTGATATCAAAATTATACATGTCAACGATAATACAAAATATAATACAAAC
TATAAGATGTTATCAGTATTTATTATGCATTTAGAATAAATTTTGTGTCGCCCTTAATTGTGAGCGGATA
ACAATTACGAGCTTCATGCACAGTGAAATCATGAAAAATTTATTTGCTTTGTGAGCGGATAACAATTATA
ATATGTGGAATTGTGAGCGCTCACAATTCCACAACGGTTTCCCTCTAGAAATAATTTTGTTTAACTTTTA
GGAGATAAAACATATGCACCACCATCATCATCATTCTTCCGGCCGTGAAAATCTGTACTTCCAAGGCATG
ACGGAGTACAAACTGGTGGTTGTCGGTGCGGACGGTGTTGGCAAAAGCGCGCTGACGATTCAATTGATCC
AAAACCACTTTGTCGACGAATACGACCCGACCATTGAGGATTCGTACCGTAAGCAGGTTGTCATCGATGG
TGAGACTTGTCTGTTGGACATCCTGGACACCGCAGGCCAAGAAGAGTATAGCGCCATGCGTGATCAGTAC
ATGCGTACCGGTGAGGGCTTTCTGTGCGTGTTCGCGATCAACAATACCAAAAGCTTCGAGGACATTCACC
ACTATCGTGAGCAAATCAAGCGCGTTAAAGATAGCGAAGATGTGCCGATGGTGCTGGTTGGTAACAAATG
TGATCTGCCAAGCCGCACCGTGGACACCAAGCAGGCCCAGGATCTGGCGCGTAGCTATGGTATTCCGTTT
ATTGAAACGAGCGCTAAAACCCGTCAGGGTGTCGACGACGCATTCTATACGCTGGTACGCGAAATCCGCA
AGCACAAGGAGAAGTAACTCGAGCCCCAAGGGCGACACCCCCTAATTAGCCCGGGCGAAAGGCCCAGTCT
TTCGACTGAGCCTTTCGTTTTATTTGATGCCTGGCAGTTCCCTACTCTCGCATGGGGAGTCCCCACACTA
CCATCGGCGCTACGGCGTTTCACTTCTGAGTTCGGCATGGGGTCAGGTGGGACCACCGCGCTACTGCCGC
CAGGCAAACAAGGGGTGTTATGAGCCATATTCAGGTATAAATGGGCTCGCGATAATGTTCAGAATTGGTT
AATTGGTTGTAACACTGACCCCTATTTGTTTATTTTTCTAAATACATTCAAATATGTATCCGCTCATGAG
ACAATAACCCTGATAAATGCTTCAATAATATTGAAAAAGGAAGAATATGAGCCATATTCAACGGGAAACG
TCGAGGCCGCGATTAAATTCCAACATGGATGCTGATTTATATGGGTATAAATGGGCTCGCGATAATGTCG
GGCAATCAGGTGCGACAATCTATCGCTTGTATGGGAAGCCCGATGCGCCAGAGTTGTTTCTGAAACATGG
CAAAGGTAGCGTTGCCAATGATGTTACAGATGAGATGGTCAGACTAAACTGGCTGACGGAATTTATGCCA
CTTCCGACCATCAAGCATTTTATCCGTACTCCTGATGATGCATGGTTACTCACCACTGCGATCCCCGGAA
AAACAGCGTTCCAGGTATTAGAAGAATATCCTGATTCAGGTGAAAATATTGTTGATGCGCTGGCAGTGTT
CCTGCGCCGGTTGCACTCGATTCCTGTTTGTAATTGTCCTTTTAACAGCGATCGCGTATTTCGCCTCGCT
CAGGCGCAATCACGAATGAATAACGGTTTGGTTGATGCGAGTGATTTTGATGACGAGCGTAATGGCTGGC
CTGTTGAACAAGTCTGGAAAGAAATGCATAAACTTTTGCCATTCTCACCGGATTCAGTCGTCACTCATGG
TGATTTCTCACTTGATAACCTTATTTTTGACGAGGGGAAATTAATAGGTTGTATTGATGTTGGACGAGTC
GGAATCGCAGACCGATACCAGGATCTTGCCATCCTATGGAACTGCCTCGGTGAGTTTTCTCCTTCATTAC
AGAAACGGCTTTTTCAAAAATATGGTATTGATAATCCTGATATGAATAAATTGCAATTTCATTTGATGCT
CGATGAGTTTTTCTAAGCGGCGCGCCATCGAATGGCGCAAAACCTTTCGCGGTATGGCATGATAGCGCCC
GGAAGAGAGTCAATTCAGGGTGGTGAATATGAAACCAGTAACGTTATACGATGTCGCAGAGTATGCCGGT
GTCTCTTATCAGACCGTTTCCCGCGTGGTGAACCAGGCCAGCCACGTTTCTGCGAAAACGCGGGAAAAAG
TGGAAGCGGCGATGGCGGAGCTGAATTACATTCCCAACCGCGTGGCACAACAACTGGCGGGCAAACAGTC
GTTGCTGATTGGCGTTGCCACCTCCAGTCTGGCCCTGCACGCGCCGTCGCAAATTGTCGCGGCGATTAAA
TCTCGCGCCGATCAACTGGGTGCCAGCGTGGTGGTGTCGATGGTAGAACGAAGCGGCGTCGAAGCCTGTA
AAGCGGCGGTGCACAATCTTCTCGCGCAACGCGTCAGTGGGCTGATCATTAACTATCCGCTGGATGACCA
GGATGCCATTGCTGTGGAAGCTGCCTGCACTAATGTTCCGGCGTTATTTCTTGATGTCTCTGACCAGACA
CCCATCAACAGTATTATTTTCTCCCATGAGGACGGTACGCGACTGGGCGTGGAGCATCTGGTCGCATTGG
GTCACCAGCAAATCGCGCTGTTAGCGGGCCCATTAAGTTCTGTCTCGGCGCGTCTGCGTCTGGCTGGCTG
GCATAAATATCTCACTCGCAATCAAATTCAGCCGATAGCGGAACGGGAAGGCGACTGGAGTGCCATGTCC
GGTTTTCAACAAACCATGCAAATGCTGAATGAGGGCATCGTTCCCACTGCGATGCTGGTTGCCAACGATC
AGATGGCGCTGGGCGCAATGCGCGCCATTACCGAGTCCGGGCTGCGCGTTGGTGCGGATATCTCGGTAGT
GGGATACGACGATACCGAAGATAGCTCATGTTATATCCCGCCGTTAACCACCATCAAACAGGATTTTCGC
CTGCTGGGGCAAACCAGCGTGGACCGCTTGCTGCAACTCTCTCAGGGCCAGGCGGTGAAGGGCAATCAGC
TGTTGCCAGTCTCACTGGTGAAAAGAAAAACCACCCTGGCGCCCAATACGCAAACCGCCTCTCCCCGCGC
GTTGGCCGATTCATTAATGCAGCTGGCACGACAGGTTTCCCGACTGGAAAGCGGGCAGTGACTCATGACC
AAAATCCCTTAACGTGAGTTACGCGCGCGTCGTTCCACTGAGCGTCAGACCCCGTAGAAAAGATCAAAGG
ATCTTCTTGAGATCCTTTTTTTCTGCGCGTAATCTGCTGCTTGCAAACAAAAAAACCACCGCTACCAGCG
GTGGTTTGTTTGCCGGATCAAGAGCTACCAACTCTTTTTCCGAAGGTAACTGGCTTCAGCAGAGCGCAGA
TACCAAATACTGTTCTTCTAGTGTAGCCGTAGTTAGCCCACCACTTCAAGAACTCTGTAGCACCGCCTAC
ATACCTCGCTCTGCTAATCCTGTTACCAGTGGCTGCTGCCAGTGGCGATAAGTCGTGTCTTACCGGGTTG
GACTCAAGACGATAGTTACCGGATAAGGCGCAGCGGTCGGGCTGAACGGGGGGTTCGTGCACACAGCCCA
GCTTGGAGCGAACGACCTACACCGAACTGAGATACCTACAGCGTGAGCTATGAGAAAGCGCCACGCTTCC
CGAAGGGAGAAAGGCGGACAGGTATCCGGTAAGCGGCAGGGTCGGAACAGGAGAGCGCACGAGGGAGCTT
CCAGGGGGAAACGCCTGGTATCTTTATAGTCCTGTCGGGTTTCGCCACCTCTGACTTGAGCGTCGATTTT
TGTGATGCTCGTCAGGGGGGCGGAGCCTATGGAAAAACGCCAGCAACGCGGCCTTTTTACGGTTCCTGGC
CTTTTGCTGGCCTTTTGCTCACATGTTCTTTCCTGCGTTATCCCCTGATTCTGTGGATAACCGTATTACC
GCCTTTGAGTGAGCTGATAC
